Addgene plasmid #85543: pJYS2cm_crtYf
Purpose: Constitutive transcription of crRNA of crtYf, Chloramphenicol resistance
Depositing lab: Sheng Yang. Depositing organization: CAS Center for Excellence in Molecular Plant Sciences ("CEMPS"). Publication: CRISPR-Cpf1 assisted genome editing of Corynebacterium glutamicum. Jiang Y, Qian F, Yang J, Liu Y, Dong F, Xu C, Sun B, Chen B, Xu X, Li Y, Wang R, Yang S. Nat Commun. 2017 May 4;8:15179. doi: 10.1038/ncomms15179. PubMed 28469274.
Backbone
  Vector backbone: pXMJ19 and pTRCmob
  Vector type: Bacterial Expression, CRISPR ; Shuttle vector Corynebacterium glutamicum / E. coli
Growth in bacteria
  Bacterial resistance: Chloramphenicol, 25 μg/mL
  Growth temperature: 37°C
  Growth strain: DH5alpha
  Copy number: Unknown
Gene/Insert
  Gene/Insert name: crRNA of crtYf
  gRNA/shRNA sequence: crRNA: gaatttctactgttgtagatcaggcaaccatagggcaggaa
  Species: Synthetic
Terms and licenses: Academic/Nonprofit Terms; Industry Terms: Not Available to Industry
How to cite: pJYS2cm_crtYf was a gift from Sheng Yang (Addgene plasmid # 85543 ; http://n2t.net/addgene:85543 ; RRID:Addgene_85543)
