[The description below was written by a language model from this plasmid's Addgene catalogue record and pLannotate feature annotations shown in this document.]
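Description:
pJYS2cm_crtYf is a 4,064 nt Corynebacterium glutamicum / E. coli shuttle plasmid built from pXMJ19 and pTRCmob parts, designed to supply a CRISPR-Cpf1 guide RNA for genome editing in C. glutamicum. For propagation in E. coli it carries a high-copy ColE1/pUC-type origin, with a fragment of the pBR322 basis-of-mobility region nearby. Selection in both hosts relies on a chloramphenicol acetyltransferase gene (CmR) driven by its cat promoter. The annotation does not explicitly label a corynebacterial replicon, but a match to the pGA1-type ctRNA, a small antisense RNA involved in copy-number control in this plasmid family, lies within an otherwise unannotated stretch. That stretch presumably holds the replication functions used in C. glutamicum. A short fragment of a bleomycin-binding protein gene next to CmR appears to be a non-functional remnant of earlier cloning.

The payload is a synthetic crRNA targeting crtYf, consisting of a Cpf1-type direct repeat followed by a spacer. The crRNA itself is not annotated in the feature table. However, the table shows a J23119 promoter fragment, a strong constitutive synthetic bacterial promoter, on the reverse strand, followed in the direction of transcription by the rrnB T1 and T2 terminators. The small gap between promoter and terminators is consistent with the crRNA cassette and with the stated purpose of constitutive crRNA transcription.

No nuclease gene is annotated on this plasmid, so Cpf1 would have to be supplied separately, for example from a companion plasmid. The record does not say what crtYf encodes, why it was chosen as a target, or which other components of the system are used with this construct.
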