Features (pLannotate 1.2.2; 9 found; start..end, strand, type, name):
     77..665     +  rep_origin     ori: high-copy-number ColE1/pMB1/pBR322/pUC origin of replication
    851..904     -  misc_feature   bom (fragment): basis of mobility region from pBR322
    930..957     -  terminator     rrnB T2 terminator: transcription terminator T2 from the E. coli rrnB gene
   1049..1130    -  terminator     rrnB T1 terminator: Escherichia coli rrnB; transcription terminator T1 from the E. coli rrnB gene
   1185..1214    -  promoter       J23119 promoter (fragment): bacterial promoter (Registry of Standard Biological Parts BBa J23119)
   2985..3062    +  ncRNA          ctRNA pGA1: Accession: RF00236 - ctRNA
   3147..3212    -  CDS            ble (fragment): BLE_KLEPN - Experimental evidence at protein level: Swiss-Prot protein existence level 1. Binding protein with a strong affinity to the bleomycin family of antibiotics. Binds to CL990; an antimitotic-antibiotic compound. From Klebsiella pneumoniae.
   3245..3904    -  CDS            CmR: chloramphenicol acetyltransferase; cat; confers resistance to chloramphenicol
   3905..3933    -  promoter       cat promoter (fragment): promoter of the E. coli cat gene encoding chloramphenicol acetyltransferase
>Addgene plasmid #85543 | pJYS2cm_crtYf | addgene full sequence | sequence record 176964 | Addgene NGS Result
TCATGACCAAAATCCCTTAACGTGAGTTTTCGTTCCACTGAGCGTCAGACCCCGTAGAAAAGATCAAAGG
ATCTTCTTGAGATCCTTTTTTTCTGCGCGTAATCTGCTGCTTGCAAACAAAAAAACCACCGCTACCAGCG
GTGGTTTGTTTGCCGGATCAAGAGCTACCAACTCTTTTTCCGAAGGTAACTGGCTTCAGCAGAGCGCAGA
TACCAAATACTGTCCTTCTAGTGTAGCCGTAGTTAGGCCACCACTTCAAGAACTCTGTAGCACCGCCTAC
ATACCTCGCTCTGCTAATCCTGTTACCAGTGGCTGCTGCCAGTGGCGATAAGTCGTGTCTTACCGGGTTG
GACTCAAGACGATAGTTACCGGATAAGGCGCAGCGGTCGGGCTGAACGGGGGGTTCGTGCACACAGCCCA
GCTTGGAGCGAACGACCTACACCGAACTGAGATACCTACAGCGTGAGCTATGAGAAAGCGCCACGCTTCC
CGAAGGGAGAAAGGCGGACAGGTATCCGGTAAGCGGCAGGGTCGGAACAGGAGAGCGCACGAGGGAGCTT
CCAGGGGGAAACGCCTGGTATCTTTATAGTCCTGTCGGGTTTCGCCACCTCTGACTTGAGCGTCGATTTT
TGTGATGCTCGTCAGGGGGGCGGAGCCTATGGAAAAACGCCAGCAACGCGGCCTTTTTACGGTTCCTGGC
CTTTTGCTGGCCTTTTGCTCACATGTTCTTTCCTGCGTTATCCCCTGATTCTGTGGATAACCGTATTACC
GCCTTTGAGTGAGCTGATACCGCTCGCCGCAGCCGAACGACCGAGCGCAGCGAGTCAGTGAGCGAGGAAG
CGGAAGAGCGCCTGATGCGGTATTTTCTCCTTACGCATCTGTGCGGTATTTCACACCGCATATGAAGCTT
AAGAGTTTGTAGAAACGCAAAAAGGCCATCCGTCAGGATGGCCTTCTGCTTAATTTGATGCCTGGCAGTT
TATGGCGGGCGTCCTGCCCGCCACCCTCCGGGCCGTTGCTTCGCAACGTTCAAATCCGCTCCCGGCGGAT
TTGTCCTACTCAGGAGAGCGTTCACCGACAAACAACAGATAAAACGAAAGGCCCAGTCTTTCGACTGAGC
CTTTCGTTTTATTTAAATTTCCTGCCCTATGGTTGCCTGATCTACAACAGTAGAAATTCGGATCCATTAT
ACCTAGGACTGAGCTAGCTGTCAATCTAGACTCGAGGAGATTTTTGAGGGGGAGGGAGTCGAGGAAGAGC
CAGAGCAGAAGGCGGGGGAACCGTTCTCTGCCGACAGCGTGAGCCCCCTTAAAAATCAGGCCGGGGAGGA
ACCGGGGAGGGATCAGAGCTAGGAGCGAGACACCCTAAAGGGGGGGAACCGTTTTCTGCTGACGGTGTTT
CGTTTATTAGTTTTCAGCCCGTGGATAGCGGAGGGTGAGGGCAAGTGAGAGCCAGAGCAAGGACGGGACC
CCTAAAGGGGGGAACCGTTTTCTGCTGACGGTGTTTCGTTTATTAGTTTTCAGCCCGTGGACGGCCGCGT
TTAGCTTCCATTCCAAGTGCCTTTCTGACTTGTTGGATGCGCCTTTCACTGACACCTAGTTCGCCTGCAA
GCTCACGAGTCGAGGGATCAGCAACCGATTGAGAACGGGCATCCAGGATCGCAGTTTTGACGCGAAGTTC
GAGCAACTCGCCTGTCATTTCTCGGCGTTTGTTTGCTTCCGCTAATCGCTGTCGCGTCTCCTGCGCATAC
TTACTTTCTGGGTCAGCCCATCTGCGTGCATTCGATGTAGCTGCGCCCCGTCGCCCCATCGTCGCTAGAG
CTTTCCGCCCTCGGCTGCTCTGCGTTTCCACCCGACGAGCAGGGACGACTGGCTGGCCTTTAGCCACGTA
GCCGCGCACACGACGCGCCATCGTCAGGCGATCACGCATGGCGGGAAGATCCGGCTCCCGGCCGTCTGCA
CCGACCGCCTGGGCAACGTTGTACGCCACTTCATACGCGTCGATGATCTTGGCATCTTTTAGGCGCTCAC
CAGCAGCTTTGAGCTGGTATCCCACGGTCAACGCGTGGCGAAACGCGGTCTCGTCGCGCGCTGCGCGCTC
TGGATTTGTCCAGAGCACTCGCACGCCGTCGATCAGGTCGCCGGACGCGTCCAGGGCGCTCGGCAGGCTC
GCGTCCAAAATCGCTAGCGCCTTGGCTTCTGCGGTGGCGCGTTGTGCCGCTTCAATGCGGGCGCGTCCGC
TGGAAAAGTCCTGCTCAATGTACTTTTTCGGCTTCTGTGATCCGGTCATCGTTCGAGCAATCTCCATTAG
GTCGGCCAGCCGATCCACACGATCATGCTGGCAGTGCCATTTATAGGCTGTCGGATCGTCTGAGACGTGC
AGCGGCCACCGGCTCAGCCTATGCGAAAAAGCCTGGTCAGCGCCGAAAACACGAGTCATTTCTTCCGTCG
TTGCAGCCAGCAGGCGCATATTTGGGCTGGTTTTACCTGCTGCGGCATACACCGGGTCAATGAGCCAGAT
GAGCTGGCATTTCCCGCTCAGCGGATTCACGCCGATCCAAGCCGGCGCTTTTTCTAGGCGTGCCCATTTC
TCTAAAATCGCGTAGACCTGCGGGTTTACGTGCTCAATCTTCCCGCCGGCCTGGTGGCTGGGCACATCGA
TGTCAAGCACGATCACCGCGGCATGTTGCGCGTGCGTCAGCGCAACGTACTGGCACCGCGTCAGCGCTTT
TGAGCCAGCCCGGTAGAGCTTTGGTTGGGTTTCGCCGGTATCCGGGTTTTTAATCCAGGCGCTCGCGAAA
TCTCTTGTCTTGCTGCCCTGGAAGCTTTCGCGTCCCAGGTGAGCGAGCAGTTCGCGGCGATCTTCTGCCG
TCCAGCCGCGTGAGCGCAGCGCTAGTTCGGGGTGGGTGTCGAACAGATCGGCGGAAAATTTCCACGCGCT
AGCTGTGACTGTGTCCTGCGGATCGGCTAGAGTCATGTCTTGAGTGCTTTCTCCCAGCTGATGACTGGGG
GTTAGCCGACGCCCTGTGAGTTCCCGCTCACGGGGCGTTCAACTTTTTCAGGTATTTGTGCAGCTTATCG
TGTTTTCTTCGTAAATGAACGCTTAACTACCTTGTTAAACGTGGCAAATAGGCAGGATTGATGGCTTTCA
TAGAAGGCGGCGGTGGAATCGAAATCTCGTGATGGCAGGTTGGGCGTCGCTTGGTCGGTCATTTCGAAGG
GCACCAATAACTGCCTTAAAAAAATTACGCCCCGCCCTGCCACTCATCGCAGTACTGTTGTAATTCATTA
AGCATTCTGCCGACATGGAAGCCATCACAAACGGCATGATGAACCTGAATCGCCAGCGGCATCAGCACCT
TGTCGCCTTGCGTATAATATTTGCCCATGGTGAAAACGGGGGCGAAGAAGTTGTCCATATTGGCCACGTT
TAAATCAAAACTGGTGAAACTCACCCAGGGATTGGCTGAGACGAAAAACATATTCTCAATAAACCCTTTA
GGGAAATAGGCCAGGTTTTCACCGTAACACGCCACATCTTGCGAATATATGTGTAGAAACTGCCGGAAAT
CGTCGTGGTATTCACTCCAGAGCGATGAAAACGTTTCAGTTTGCTCATGGAAAACGGTGTAACAAGGGTG
AACACTATCCCATATCACCAGCTCACCGTCTTTCATTGCCATACGTAACTCCGGATGAGCATTCATCAGG
CGGGCAAGAATGTGAATAAAGGCCGGATAAAACTTGTGCTTATTTTTCTTTACGGTCTTTAAAAAGGCCG
TAATATCCAGCTGAACGGTCTGGTTATAGGTACATTGAGCAACTGACTGAAATGCCTCAAAATGTTCTTT
ACGATGCCATTGGGATATATCAACGGTGGTATATCCAGTGATTTTTTTCTCCATTTTAGCTTCCTTAGCT
CCTGAAAATCTCGTCGAAGCTCGGCGGATTTGTCCTACTCAAGCTGATCCGACAAAATCCACACATTATC
ACAGGTGTCCGGATCGGTCAAATACGCTGCCAGCTCATAGACCGTATCCAAAGCATCCGGGGCTGATCCC
CGGC
